>Addgene plasmid #220468 | pSliceRep_B_miR-7 | addgene full sequence | sequence record 443340 | Addgene NGS Result
CTCGAGTAGTTATTAATAGTAATCAATTACGGGGTCATTAGTTCATAGCCCATATATGGAGTTCCGCGTT
ACATAACTTACGGTAAATGGCCCGCCTGGCTGACCGCCCAACGACCCCCGCCCATTGACGTCAATAATGA
CGTATGTTCCCATAGTAACGCCAATAGGGACTTTCCATTGACGTCAATGGGTGGAGTATTTACGGTAAAC
TGCCCACTTGGCAGTACATCAAGTGTATCATATGCCAAGTACGCCCCCTATTGACGTCAATGACGGTAAA
TGGCCCGCCTGGCATTATGCCCAGTACATGACCTTATGGGACTTTCCTACTTGGCAGTATATCTACGTAT
TAGTCATCGCTATTACCATGGTGATGCGGTTTTGGCAGTACATCAATGGGCGTGGATAGCGGTTTGACTC
ACGGGGATTTCCAAGTCTCCACCCCATTGACGTCAATGGGAGTTTGTTTTGGCACCAAAATCAACGGGAC
TTTCCAAAATGTCGTAACAACTCCGCCCCATTGACGCAAATGGGCGGTAGGCGTGTACGGTGGGAGGTCT
ATATAAGCAGAGCTGGTTTAGTGAACCGTCAGATCCGCTAGGGATCCTCTAGTCAGCTGACGCGTGCTAG
CGCGGGGGTTTCCTGCTTCAACAGTGCTTGGACGGAACCCGAGCTTACGTAGCCACCATGGCGTATCCAT
ATGATGTTCCAGATTATGCTGGAGGTTCTTCATACCCCTATGATGTGCCTGACTACGCTGGCAGCGCCGG
ATACCCTTATGATGTGCCTGATTATGCTGCCAACAAAATCACTAGTCTTCCAGGATCTGCTGCGGGTGGC
GAAGAAGATAAGAAACCGGCAGGTGGCGAAGGTGGCGGTGCCCATATCAACCTGAAAGTGAAAGGTCAAG
ACGGCAACGAAGTCTTTTTCCGCATCAAACGTTCTACCCAGCTGAAAAAGCTGATGAACGCATACTGTGA
CCGTCAGTCTGTAGACATGAAGGCAATTGCTTTCCTCTTTAAGGGTCGTCGCCTACGTGCGGAAAGGACC
CCGGATGAACTGGAAATGGAAGATGGCGACGAAATCGACGCAATGCTGCACCAGACTGGAGGCGGATCCT
AACCGCGGCCCCTCTCCCTCCCCCCCCCTAACGTTACTGGCCGAAGCCGCTTGGAATAAGGCCGGTGTGC
GTTTGTCTATATGTTATTTTCCACCATATTGCCGTCTTTTGGCAATGTGAGGGCCCGGAAACCTGGCCCT
GTCTTCTTGACGAGCATTCCTAGGGGTCTTTCCCCTCTCGCCAAAGGAATGCAAGGTCTGTTGAATGTCG
TGAAGGAAGCAGTTCCTCTGGAAGCTTCTTGAAGACAAACAACGTCTGTAGCGACCCTTTGCAGGCAGCG
GAACCCCCCACCTGGCGACAGGTGCCTCTGCGGCCAAAAGCCACGTGTATAAGATACACCTGCAAAGGCG
GCACAACCCCAGTGCCACGTTGTGAGTTGGATAGTTGTGGAAAGAGTCAAATGGCTCTCCTCAAGCGTAT
TCAACAAGGGGCTGAAGGATGCCCAGAAGGTACCCCATTGTATGGGATCTGATCTGGGGCCTCGGTGCAC
ATGCTTTACATGTGTTTAGTCGAGGTTAAAAAAACGTCTAGGCCCCCCGAACCACGGGGACGTGGTTTTC
CTTTGAAAAACACGATGATAATATGGCCACAACCTACGTAGCCACCATGGTCTTCACACTCGAAGATTTC
GTTGGGGACTGGCGACAGACAGCCGGCTACAACCTGGACCAAGTCCTTGAACAGGGAGGTGTGTCCAGTT
TGTTTCAGAATCTCGGGGTGTCCGTAACTCCGATCCAAAGGATTGTCCTGAGCGGTGAAAATGGGCTGAA
GATCGACATCCATGTCATCATCCCGTATGAAGGTCTGAGCGGCGACCAAATGGGCCAGATCGAAAAAATT
TTTAAGGTGGTGTACCCTGTGGATGATCATCACTTTAAGGTGATCCTGCACTATGGCACACTGGTAATCG
ACGGGGTTACGCCGAACATGATCGACTATTTCGGACGGCCGTATGAAGGCATCGCCGTGTTCGACGGCAA
AAAGATCACTGTAACAGGGACCCTGTGGAACGGCAACAAAATTATCGACGAGCGCCTGATCAACCCCGAC
GGCTCCCTGCTGTTCCGAGTAACCATCAACGGAGTGACCGGCTGGCGGCTGTGCGAACGCATTCTGGCGG
GATCGGGAGCTTGCAAGAACTGGTTCAGTAGCTTAAGCCACTTTGTGATCCACCTTAACAGCCACGGCTT
CCCTCCCGAGGTGGAGGAGCAGGCCGCCGGCACCCTGCCCATGAGCTGCGCCCAGGAGAGCGGCATGGAT
AGACACCCTGCTGCTTGCGCCAGCGCCAGGATCAACGTCCCGCATCGATAAGCTTGTCGACGATATCTCC
AGAGGATCATAATCAGCCATACCACATTTGTAGAGGTTTTACTTGCTTTAAAAAACCTCCCACACCTCCC
CCTGAACCTGAAACATAAAATGAATGCAATTGTTGTTGTTAACTTGTTTATTGCAGCTTATAATGGTTAC
AAATAAAGCAATAGCATCACAAATTTCACAAATAAAGCATTTTTTTCACTGCCCCGAGCTTCCTCGCTCA
CTGACTCGCTGCGCTCGGTCGTTCGGCTGCGGCGAGCGGTATCAGCTCACTCAAAGGCGGTAATACGGTT
ATCCACAGAATCAGGGGATAACGCAGGAAAGAACATGTGAGCAAAAGGCCAGCAAAAGGCCAGGAACCGT
AAAAAGGCCGCGTTGCTGGCGTTTTTCCATAGGCTCCGCCCCCCTGACGAGCATCACAAAAATCGACGCT
CAAGTCAGAGGTGGCGAAACCCGACAGGACTATAAAGATACCAGGCGTTTCCCCCTGGAAGCTCCCTCGT
GCGCTCTCCTGTTCCGACCCTGCCGCTTACCGGATACCTGTCCGCCTTTCTCCCTTCGGGAAGCGTGGCG
CTTTCTCATAGCTCACGCTGTAGGTATCTCAGTTCGGTGTAGGTCGTTCGCTCCAAGCTGGGCTGTGTGC
ACGAACCCCCCGTTCAGCCCGACCGCTGCGCCTTATCCGGTAACTATCGTCTTGAGTCCAACCCGGTAAG
ACACGACTTATCGCCACTGGCAGCAGCCACTGGTAACAGGATTAGCAGAGCGAGGTATGTAGGCGGTGCT
ACAGAGTTCTTGAAGTGGTGGCCTAACTACGGCTACACTAGAAGAACAGTATTTGGTATCTGCGCTCTGC
TGAAGCCAGTTACCTTCGGAAAAAGAGTTGGTAGCTCTTGATCCGGCAAACAAACCACCGCTGGTAGCGG
TGGTTTTTTTGTTTGCAAGCAGCAGATTACGCGCAGAAAAAAAGGATCTCAAGAAGATCCTTTGATCTTT
TCTACGGGGTCTGACGCTCAGTGGAACGAAAACTCACGTTAAGGGATTTTGGTCATGAGATTATCAAAAA
GGATCTTCACCTAGATCCTTTTAAATTAAAAATGAAGTTTTAAATCAATCTAAAGTATATATGAGTAAAC
TTGGTCTGACAGTTACCAATGCTTAATCAGTGAGGCACCTATCTCAGCGATCTGTCTATTTCGTTCATCC
ATAGTTGCCTGACTCCCCGTCGTGTAGATAACTACGATACGGGAGGGCTTACCATCTGGCCCCAGTGCTG
CAATGATACCGCGAGACCCACGCTCACCGGCTCCAGATTTATCAGCAATAAACCAGCCAGCCGGAAGGGC
CGAGCGCAGAAGTGGTCCTGCAACTTTATCCGCCTCCATCCAGTCTATTAATTGTTGCCGGGAAGCTAGA
GTAAGTAGTTCGCCAGTTAATAGTTTGCGCAACGTTGTTGCCATTGCTACAGGCATCGTGGTGTCACGCT
CGTCGTTTGGTATGGCTTCATTCAGCTCCGGTTCCCAACGATCAAGGCGAGTTACATGATCCCCCATGTT
GTGCAAAAAAGCGGTTAGCTCCTTCGGTCCTCCGATCGTTGTCAGAAGTAAGTTGGCCGCAGTGTTATCA
CTCATGGTTATGGCAGCACTGCATAATTCTCTTACTGTCATGCCATCCGTAAGATGCTTTTCTGTGACTG
GTGAGTACTCAACCAAGTCATTCTGAGAATAGTGTATGCGGCGACCGAGTTGCTCTTGCCCGGCGTCAAC
ACGGGATAATACCGCGCCACATAGCAGAACTTTAAAAGTGCTCATCATTGGAAAACGTTCTTCGGGGCGA
AAACTCTCAAGGATCTTACCGCTGTTGAGATCCAGTTCGATGTAACCCACTCGTGCACCCAACTGATCTT
CAGCATCTTTTACTTTCACCAGCGTTTCTGGGTGAGCAAAAACAGGAAGGCAAAATGCCGCAAAAAAGGG
AATAAGGGCGACACGGAAATGTTGAATACTCATACTCTTCCTTTTTCAATATTATTGAAGCATTTATCAG
GGTTATTGTCTCATGAGCGGATACATATTTGAATGTATTTAGAAAAATAAACAAATAGGGGTTCCGCGCA
CATTTCCCCGAAAAGTGCCACCTGACGTCGGCAGTGAAAAAAATGCTTTATTTGTGAAATTTGTGATGCT
ATTGCTTTATTTGTAACCATTATAAGCTGCAATAAACAAGTTAACAACAACAATTGCATTCATTTTATGT
TTCAGGTTCAGGGGGAGGTGTGGGAGGTTTTTTAAAGCAAGTAAAACCTCTACAAATGTGGTATGGCTGA
TTATGATCCTCTAGACTGCAGCCTTTACACGGCGATCTTTCCGCCCTTCTTGGCCTTTATGAGGATCTCT
CTGATTTTTCTTGCGTCGAGTTTTCCGGTAAGACCTTTCGGTACTTCGTCCACAAACACAACTCCTCCGC
GCAACTTTTTCGCGGTTGTTACTTGACTGGCGACGTAATCCACGATCTCTTTTTCCGTCATCGTCTTTCC
GTGCTCCAAAACAACAACGGCGGCGGGAAGTTCACCGGCGTCATCGTCGGGAAGACCTGCGACACCTGCG
TCGAAGATGTTGGGGTGTTGGAGCAAGATGGATTCCAATTCAGCGGGAGCCACCTGATAGCCTTTGTACT
TAATCAGAGACTTCAGGCGGTCAACGATGAAGAAGTGTTCGTCTTCGTCCCAGTAAGCTATGTCTCCAGA
ATGTAGCCATCCATCCTTGTCAATCAAGGCGTTGGTCGCTTCCGGATTGTTTACATAACCGGACATAATC
ATAGGACCTCTCACACACAGTTCGCCTCTTTGATTAACGCCCAGCGTTTTCCCGGTATCCAGATCCACAA
CCTTCGCTTCAAAAAATGGAACAACTTTACCGACCGCGCCCGGTTTATCATCCCCCTCGGGTGTAATCAG
AATAGCTGATGTAGTCTCAGTGAGCCCATATCCTTGCCTGATACCTGGCAGATGGAACCTCTTGGCAACC
GCTTCCCCGACTTCCTTAGAGAGGGGAGCGCCACCAGAAGCAATTTCGTGTAAATTAGATAAATCGTATT
TGTCAATCAGAGTGCTTTTGGCGAAGAAGGAGAATAGGGTTGGCACCAGCAGCGCACTTTGAATCTTGTA
ATCCTGAAGGCTCCTCAGAAACAGCTCTTCTTCAAATCTATACATTAAGACGACTCGAAATCCACATATC
AAATATCCGAGTGTAGTAAACATTCCAAAACCGTGATGGAATGGAACAACACTTAAAATCGCAGTATCCG
GAATGATTTGATTGCCAAAAATAGGATCTCTGGCATGCGAGAATCTCACGCAGGCAGTTCTATGAGGCAG
AGCGACACCTTTAGGCAGACCAGTAGATCCAGAGGAGTTCATGATCAGTGCAATTGTCTTGTCCCTATCG
AAGGACTCTGGCACAAAATCGTATTCATTAAAACCGGGAGGTAGATGAGATGTGACGAACGTGTACATCG
ACTGAAATCCCTGGTAATCCGTTTTAGAATCCATGATAATAATTTTTTGGATGATTGGGAGCTTTTTTTG
CACGTTCAAAATTTTTTGCAACCCCTTTTTGGAAACGAACACCACGGTAGGCTGCGAAATGCCCATACTG
TTGAGCAATTCACGTTCATTATAAATGTCGTTCGCGGGCGCAACTGCAACTCCGATAAATAACGCGCCCA
ACACCGGCATAAAGAATTGAAGAGAGTTTTCACTGCATACGACGATTCTGTGATTTGTATTCAGCCCATA
TCGTTTCATAGCTTCTGCCAACCGAACGGACATTTCGAAGTACTCAGCGTAAGTGATGTCCACCTCGATA
TGTGCATCTGTAAAAGCAATTGTTCCAGGAACCAGGGCGTATCTCTTCATAGCCTTATGCAGTTGCTCTC
CAGCGGTTCCATCTTCCAGCGGATAGAATGGCGCCGGGCCTTTCTTTATGTTTTTGGCGTCTTCCATCCC
GCGGCATATGACCGGTGAATTCTCCAGGCGATCTGACGGTTCACTAAACGAGCTCTGCTTATATAGGCCT
CCCACCGTACACGCCACCTCGACATA
Features (pLannotate 1.2.2; 17 found; start..end, strand, type, name):
      7..370     +  enhancer       CMV enhancer: human cytomegalovirus immediate early enhancer
    371..574     +  promoter       CMV promoter: human cytomegalovirus (CMV) immediate early promoter
    635..669     +  ncRNA          IRE I: Accession: RF00037 - Iron response element I
    829..1113    +  CDS            SUMO1 (fragment): SUMO1_ORYSJ - Also known as SMT3, SUM1. Experimental evidence at protein level: Swiss-Prot protein existence level 1. Ubiquitin-like protein which can be covalently attached to target lysines as a monomer. Does not seem to be involved in protein degradation and may function as an antagonist of ubiquitin in the degradation process (By similarity). From Oryza sativa subsp. japonica (Rice).
   1239..1701    +  misc_feature   IRES: internal ribosome entry site (IRES) of the encephalomyocarditis virus (EMCV)
   1727..2239    +  CDS            Nluc: NanoLuc® luciferase human codon-optimized
   2249..2296    +  CDS            hCL1: non-ORF yeast peptide conferring ubiquitin-dependent degradation human codon-optimized
   2303..2419    +  CDS            hPEST: PEST degradation sequence from mouse ornithine decarboxylase human codon-optimized
   2455..2538    +  CDS            large T antigen (fragment): large T antigen from SV40 (simian virus 40)
   2561..2642    +  polyA_signal   SV40 poly(A) signal: SV40 polyadenylation signal
   2824..3412    -  rep_origin     ori: high-copy-number ColE1/pMB1/pBR322/pUC origin of replication
   3583..4443    -  CDS            AmpR: β-lactamase; bla; confers resistance to ampicillin, carbenicillin, and related antibiotics
   4444..4548    -  promoter       AmpR promoter: bla
   4581..4662    -  polyA_signal   SV40 poly(A) signal: SV40 polyadenylation signal
   4685..4768    -  CDS            large T antigen (fragment): large T antigen from SV40 (simian virus 40)
   4785..6437    -  CDS            luciferase: firefly luciferase; luc+; enhanced luc+ version of the luciferase gene
   6491..6525    -  promoter       minimal CMV promoter (fragment): human cytomegalovirus (CMV) immediate early promoter
