[The description below was written by a language model from this plasmid's Addgene catalogue record and pLannotate feature annotations shown in this document.]
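Description:
pSliceRep_B_miR-7 is a 6.5 kb mammalian expression plasmid built on the bidirectional pBI-CMV1 backbone and designed as a dual-luciferase reporter for RNAi. It is maintained in E. coli through a high-copy ColE1/pUC-type origin and selected with ampicillin via the β-lactamase gene. No mammalian selection marker is annotated, which is consistent with transient transfection use.

A central CMV enhancer drives two divergent transcription units. In one direction, a CMV promoter expresses a transcript that begins with an annotated iron response element in the 5′ leader. This is followed by a short synthetic open reading frame encoding an N-terminally 3xHA-tagged SUMO_Eu1 (a SUMO-like domain that the annotation software matches to a SUMO1 fragment). Next come an EMCV IRES and NanoLuc luciferase fused to hCL1 and PEST degrons, and the unit ends at an SV40 polyadenylation signal. According to the catalogue purpose, the small-RNA target site, by its name a miR-7 site, lies within this "tunable" upstream ORF, although it is not annotated in the feature table. The iron response element may be the means of adjusting translation of that ORF, but the record does not say so explicitly. Because NanoLuc is translated independently from the IRES and is rapidly turned over thanks to the degrons, its signal should closely track the abundance of the targeted mRNA.

In the opposite direction, a minimal CMV promoter drives firefly luciferase (luc+) with its own SV40 poly(A) signal, providing a co-expressed normalisation control from the same plasmid. The construct was deposited in connection with work on Argonaute-catalysed slicing, and is "version B" of the reporter design. The record does not explain how this version differs from the others.
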