Addgene plasmid #220468: pSliceRep_B_miR-7
Purpose: Dual luciferase reporter for RNAi, with target site within a tunable ORF (version B)
Depositing lab: David Bartel. Depositing organization: Whitehead Institute for Biomedical Research. Publication: The guide-RNA sequence dictates the slicing kinetics and conformational dynamics of the Argonaute silencing complex. Wang PY, Bartel DP. Mol Cell. 2024 Jul 10:S1097-2765(24)00533-1. doi: 10.1016/j.molcel.2024.06.026. PubMed 39025072.
Backbone
  Vector backbone: pBI-CMV1
  Backbone manufacturer: Clontech
  Total vector size (bp): 6536
  Modifications to backbone: Added FLuc and IRES-NanoLuc-PEST degron
  Vector type: Mammalian Expression
Growth in bacteria
  Bacterial resistance: Ampicillin, 100 μg/mL
  Growth temperature: 37°C
  Growth strain: DH5alpha
  Copy number: High Copy
Gene/Insert
  Gene/Insert name: SUMO_Eu1
  Species: Synthetic
  Insert size (bp): 426
  Promoter: Minimal CMV
  Tag / fusion protein: 3xHA (N terminal on insert)
  Cloning method: Gibson Cloning
  Sequencing primers: 5′ GTTTGACTCACGGGGATTTCC
Terms and licenses: Academic/Nonprofit Terms; Industry Terms: Not Available to Industry
Depositor comments: Please visit https://doi.org/10.1101/2023.10.15.562437 for bioRxiv preprint.
How to cite: pSliceRep_B_miR-7 was a gift from David Bartel (Addgene plasmid # 220468 ; http://n2t.net/addgene:220468 ; RRID:Addgene_220468)
